Addgene plasmid #146582: pT7-EGFP-C1-HsMago_I
Purpose: Mammalian Expression of HsMago
Depositing lab: Elisa Izaurralde. Publication: An eIF4AIII-containing complex required for mRNA localization and nonsense-mediated mRNA decay. Palacios IM, Gatfield D, St Johnston D, Izaurralde E. Nature. 2004 Feb 19. 427(6976):753-7. 10.1038/nature02351 PubMed 14973490.
Backbone
  Vector backbone: Unknown
  Vector type: Mammalian Expression
Growth in bacteria
  Bacterial resistance: Kanamycin, 50 μg/mL
  Growth temperature: 37°C
  Growth strain: DH5alpha
  Copy number: High Copy
Gene/Insert
  Gene/Insert name: HsMago
  Species: H. sapiens (human)
  Mutation: one non silent mutation Y123C compared to the sequence given by NCBI: NM_002370.3.
  Entrez Gene: MAGOH (a.k.a. MAGOH1, MAGOHA)
  Cloning method: Unknown
Terms and licenses: Academic/Nonprofit Terms; Industry Terms: Not Available to Industry
Depositor comments: Plasmids from this collection were made available to the research community and donated after the lab closed. Please note that the sequence provided by the depositing laboratory may be theoretical/predicted or based on Sanger sequencing results. There may be discrepancies between sequencing results obtained by Addgene and the depositor sequence. If an Addgene verified sequence is not available, please contact before placing your order to request that our lab fully sequence the plasmid.
How to cite: pT7-EGFP-C1-HsMago_I was a gift from Elisa Izaurralde (Addgene plasmid # 146582 ; http://n2t.net/addgene:146582 ; RRID:Addgene_146582)
