[The description below was written by a language model from this plasmid's Addgene catalogue record and pLannotate feature annotations shown in this document.]
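Description:
pT7-EGFP-C1-HsMago_I is a mammalian expression plasmid that produces human MAGOH (Mago nashi homolog) fused to the C-terminus of EGFP. The catalogue lists the backbone as unknown, but the name and the feature layout match an EGFP-C1-type vector into which a T7 promoter has been added. The CMV immediate-early enhancer and promoter drive transcription in mammalian cells. The bacteriophage T7 promoter lies between the CMV promoter and the EGFP start, so the same fusion could also be transcribed by T7 RNA polymerase, for example in vitro. EGFP is followed by a short stretch of multiple cloning site, then the MAGOH coding sequence, residual polylinker and the SV40 polyadenylation signal. The depositor notes one non-silent change, Y123C, relative to the NCBI reference sequence.

The plasmid replicates in bacteria from a high-copy ColE1/pUC-type origin and also carries an f1 origin. A single Tn5 NeoR/KanR gene is preceded by both a bacterial bla promoter and the SV40 enhancer/early promoter and is terminated by the HSV TK poly(A) signal. It therefore gives kanamycin resistance in E. coli and G418 resistance in transfected mammalian cells. The short HIV-1 LTR, large T antigen, ble and bGH annotations are small fragment matches rather than functional elements.

The two sequence records differ in length. The 5,216 nt record holds one copy of every element, whereas the 10,432 nt NGS record is exactly twice that length and contains the whole plasmid as a head-to-tail duplication. This may reflect a dimeric plasmid form or an assembly artefact, and the record does not say which. MAGOH is a core exon junction complex component, so the construct suits localisation and interaction studies related to mRNA localisation and nonsense-mediated decay.
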