Features (pLannotate 1.2.2; 38 found; start..end, strand, type, name):
      1..254     +  enhancer       CMV enhancer (fragment): human cytomegalovirus immediate early enhancer
    255..458     +  promoter       CMV promoter: human cytomegalovirus (CMV) immediate early promoter
    454..487     +  LTR            5' LTR (truncated) (fragment): truncated 5' long terminal repeat (LTR) from HIV-1
    503..521     +  promoter       T7 promoter: promoter for bacteriophage T7 RNA polymerase
    555..1271    +  CDS            EGFP: EGFP is a basic (constitutively fluorescent) green fluorescent protein published in 1996, derived from Aequorea victoria. It is reported to be a rapidly-maturing weak dimer with moderate acid sensitivity.
   1272..1292    +  misc_feature   MCS (fragment): multiple cloning site
   1293..1730    +  CDS            MAGOH: MGN_HUMAN - Also known as MAGOHA. Experimental evidence at protein level: Swiss-Prot protein existence level 1. Required for pre-mRNA splicing as component of the spliceosome (PubMed:11991638). Plays a redundant role with MAGOHB as core component of the exon junction complex (EJC) and in the nonsense- mediated decay (NMD) pathway (PubMed:23917022). The EJC is a dynamic structure consisting of core proteins and several peripheral nuclear and cytoplasmic associated factors that join the complex only transiently either during EJC assembly or during subsequent mRNA metabolism. The EJC marks the po
   1734..1770    +  misc_feature   MCS (fragment): multiple cloning site
   1787..1871    +  CDS            large T antigen (fragment): large T antigen from SV40 (simian virus 40)
   1894..2015    +  polyA_signal   SV40 poly(A) signal: SV40 polyadenylation signal
   2049..2477    -  rep_origin     f1 ori (sequence partly withheld): f1 bacteriophage origin of replication; arrow indicates direction of (+) strand synthesis
   2504..2608    +  promoter       AmpR promoter: bla
   2610..2967    +  promoter       SV40 promoter: SV40 enhancer and early promoter
   3002..3796    +  CDS            NeoR/KanR: aminoglycoside phosphotransferase from Tn5; aph(3')-II (or nptII); confers resistance to neomycin, kanamycin, and G418 (Geneticin®)
   3817..3969    +  CDS            ble (fragment): BLE_KLEPN - Experimental evidence at protein level: Swiss-Prot protein existence level 1. Binding protein with a strong affinity to the bleomycin family of antibiotics. Binds to CL990; an antimitotic-antibiotic compound. From Klebsiella pneumoniae.
   4028..4075    +  polyA_signal   HSV TK poly(A) signal: herpes simplex virus thymidine kinase polyadenylation signal (Cole and Stacy, 1985)
   4166..4182    -  polyA_signal   bGH poly(A) signal (fragment): bovine growth hormone polyadenylation signal
   4404..4992    +  rep_origin     ori: high-copy-number ColE1/pMB1/pBR322/pUC origin of replication
   5107..5217    +  enhancer       CMV enhancer (fragment): human cytomegalovirus immediate early enhancer
   5217..5520    +  enhancer       CMV enhancer: human cytomegalovirus immediate early enhancer
   5521..5724    +  promoter       CMV promoter: human cytomegalovirus (CMV) immediate early promoter
   5720..5753    +  LTR            5' LTR (truncated) (fragment): truncated 5' long terminal repeat (LTR) from HIV-1
   5769..5787    +  promoter       T7 promoter: promoter for bacteriophage T7 RNA polymerase
   5821..6537    +  CDS            EGFP: EGFP is a basic (constitutively fluorescent) green fluorescent protein published in 1996, derived from Aequorea victoria. It is reported to be a rapidly-maturing weak dimer with moderate acid sensitivity.
   6538..6558    +  misc_feature   MCS (fragment): multiple cloning site
   6559..6996    +  CDS            MAGOH: MGN_HUMAN - Also known as MAGOHA. Experimental evidence at protein level: Swiss-Prot protein existence level 1. Required for pre-mRNA splicing as component of the spliceosome (PubMed:11991638). Plays a redundant role with MAGOHB as core component of the exon junction complex (EJC) and in the nonsense- mediated decay (NMD) pathway (PubMed:23917022). The EJC is a dynamic structure consisting of core proteins and several peripheral nuclear and cytoplasmic associated factors that join the complex only transiently either during EJC assembly or during subsequent mRNA metabolism. The EJC marks the po
   7000..7036    +  misc_feature   MCS (fragment): multiple cloning site
   7053..7137    +  CDS            large T antigen (fragment): large T antigen from SV40 (simian virus 40)
   7160..7281    +  polyA_signal   SV40 poly(A) signal: SV40 polyadenylation signal
   7315..7743    -  rep_origin     f1 ori (sequence partly withheld): f1 bacteriophage origin of replication; arrow indicates direction of (+) strand synthesis
   7770..7874    +  promoter       AmpR promoter: bla
   7876..8233    +  promoter       SV40 promoter: SV40 enhancer and early promoter
   8268..9062    +  CDS            NeoR/KanR: aminoglycoside phosphotransferase from Tn5; aph(3')-II (or nptII); confers resistance to neomycin, kanamycin, and G418 (Geneticin®)
   9083..9235    +  CDS            ble (fragment): BLE_KLEPN - Experimental evidence at protein level: Swiss-Prot protein existence level 1. Binding protein with a strong affinity to the bleomycin family of antibiotics. Binds to CL990; an antimitotic-antibiotic compound. From Klebsiella pneumoniae.
   9294..9341    +  polyA_signal   HSV TK poly(A) signal: herpes simplex virus thymidine kinase polyadenylation signal (Cole and Stacy, 1985)
   9432..9448    -  polyA_signal   bGH poly(A) signal (fragment): bovine growth hormone polyadenylation signal
   9670..10258   +  rep_origin     ori: high-copy-number ColE1/pMB1/pBR322/pUC origin of replication
  10373..1       +  enhancer       CMV enhancer (fragment) (across the origin): human cytomegalovirus immediate early enhancer
>Addgene plasmid #146582 | pT7-EGFP-C1-HsMago_I | addgene full sequence | sequence record 453672 | Addgene NGS Result
CCCGCCCATTGACGTCAATAATGACGTATGTTCCCATAGTAACGCCAATAGGGACTTTCCATTGACGTCA
ATGGGTGGAGTATTTACGGTAAACTGCCCACTTGGCAGTACATCAAGTGTATCATATGCCAAGTACGCCC
CCTATTGACGTCAATGACGGTAAATGGCCCGCCTGGCATTATGCCCAGTACATGACCTTATGGGACTTTC
CTACTTGGCAGTACATCTACGTATTAGTCATCGCTATTACCATGGTGATGCGGTTTTGGCAGTACATCAA
TGGGCGTGGATAGCGGTTTGACTCACGGGGATTTCCAAGTCTCCACCCCATTGACGTCAATGGGAGTTTG
TTTTGGCACCAAAATCAACGGGACTTTCCAAAATGTCGTAACAACTCCGCCCCATTGACGCAAATGGGCG
GTAGGCGTGTACGGTGGGAGGTCTATATAAGCAGAGCTCTCTGGCTAACTAGAGAACCCACTGCTTACTG
GCTTATCGAAATTAATACGACTCACTATAGGGAGACCCAAGCTCTAGCGCTACCGGTCGCCACCATGGTG
AGCAAGGGCGAGGAGCTGTTCACCGGGGTGGTGCCCATCCTGGTCGAGCTGGACGGCGACGTAAACGGCC
ACAAGTTCAGCGTGTCCGGCGAGGGCGAGGGCGATGCCACCTACGGCAAGCTGACCCTGAAGTTCATCTG
CACCACCGGCAAGCTGCCCGTGCCCTGGCCCACCCTCGTGACCACCCTGACCTACGGCGTGCAGTGCTTC
AGCCGCTACCCCGACCACATGAAGCAGCACGACTTCTTCAAGTCCGCCATGCCCGAAGGCTACGTCCAGG
AGCGCACCATCTTCTTCAAGGACGACGGCAACTACAAGACCCGCGCCGAGGTGAAGTTCGAGGGCGACAC
CCTGGTGAACCGCATCGAGCTGAAGGGCATCGACTTCAAGGAGGACGGCAACATCCTGGGGCACAAGCTG
GAGTACAACTACAACAGCCACAACGTCTATATCATGGCCGACAAGCAGAAGAACGGCATCAAGGTGAACT
TCAAGATCCGCCACAACATCGAGGACGGCAGCGTGCAGCTCGCCGACCACTACCAGCAGAACACCCCCAT
CGGCGACGGCCCCGTGCTGCTGCCCGACAACCACTACCTGAGCACCCAGTCCGCCCTGAGCAAAGACCCC
AACGAGAAGCGCGATCACATGGTCCTGCTGGAGTTCGTGACCGCCGCCGGGATCACTCTCGGCATGGACG
AGCTGTACAAGTCCGGACTCAGATCTCGAGCTATGGAGAGTGACTTTTATCTGCGTTACTACGTGGGGCA
CAAGGGCAAGTTCGGCCACGAGTTCCTGGAGTTTGAGTTTCGACCGGACGGGAAGTTAAGATATGCCAAC
AACAGCAATTACAAGAATGATGTCATGATCAGAAAAGAGGCTTATGTACATAAAAGCGTGATGGAGGAAC
TGAAGAGAATAATTGACGACAGTGAAATTACCAAAGAGGATGATGCATTGTGGCCTCCTCCTGACCGAGT
GGGCCGGCAGGAGCTTGAAATCGTCATTGGAGATGAACACATTTCTTTTACAACATCAAAAATTGGTTCC
CTTATTGATGTCAATCAATCCAAGGATCCAGAAGGCTTACGAGTATTTTATTGTCTTGTCCAGGACCTGA
AGTGTTTGGTCTTCAGTCTTATTGGATTACACTTCAAGATTAAACCAATCTAGGAATTCTGCAGTCGACG
GTACCGCGGGCCCGGGATCCACCGGATCTAGATAACTGATCATAATCAGCCATACCACATTTGTAGAGGT
TTTACTTGCTTTAAAAAACCTCCCACACCTCCCCCTGAACCTGAAACATAAAATGAATGCAATTGTTGTT
GTTAACTTGTTTATTGCAGCTTATAATGGTTACAAATAAAGCAATAGCATCACAAATTTCACAAATAAAG
CATTTTTTTCACTGCATTCTAGTTGTGGTTTGTCCAAACTCATCAATGTATCTTAACGCGTAAATTGTAA
GCGTTAATATTTTGTTAAAATTCGCGTTAAATTTTTGTTAAATCAGCTCATTTTTTAACCAATAGGCCGA
AATCGGCAAAATCCCTTATAAATCAAAAGAATAGACCGAGATAGGGT
[37 nt withheld, positions 2148-2184]
AAAGAACGTGGACTCCAACGTCAAAGG
[49 nt withheld, positions 2212-2260]
T
[91 nt withheld, positions 2262-2352]
G
[124 nt withheld, positions 2354-2477]
CAGGTGGCACTTTTCGGGGAAATGTGCGCGGAACCCCTATTTGTTTATTTTTCTAAATACATTCAAATAT
GTATCCGCTCATGAGACAATAACCCTGATAAATGCTTCAATAATATTGAAAAAGGAAGAGTCCTGAGGCG
GAAAGAACCAGCTGTGGAATGTGTGTCAGTTAGGGTGTGGAAAGTCCCCAGGCTCCCCAGCAGGCAGAAG
TATGCAAAGCATGCATCTCAATTAGTCAGCAACCAGGTGTGGAAAGTCCCCAGGCTCCCCAGCAGGCAGA
AGTATGCAAAGCATGCATCTCAATTAGTCAGCAACCATAGTCCCGCCCCTAACTCCGCCCATCCCGCCCC
TAACTCCGCCCAGTTCCGCCCATTCTCCGCCCCATGGCTGACTAATTTTTTTTATTTATGCAGAGGCCGA
GGCCGCCTCGGCCTCTGAGCTATTCCAGAAGTAGTGAGGAGGCTTTTTTGGAGGCCTAGGCTTTTGCAAA
GATCGATCAAGAGACAGGATGAGGATCGTTTCGCATGATTGAACAAGATGGATTGCACGCAGGTTCTCCG
GCCGCTTGGGTGGAGAGGCTATTCGGCTATGACTGGGCACAACAGACAATCGGCTGCTCTGATGCCGCCG
TGTTCCGGCTGTCAGCGCAGGGGCGCCCGGTTCTTTTTGTCAAGACCGACCTGTCCGGTGCCCTGAATGA
ACTGCAAGACGAGGCAGCGCGGCTATCGTGGCTGGCCACGACGGGCGTTCCTTGCGCAGCTGTGCTCGAC
GTTGTCACTGAAGCGGGAAGGGACTGGCTGCTATTGGGCGAAGTGCCGGGGCAGGATCTCCTGTCATCTC
ACCTTGCTCCTGCCGAGAAAGTATCCATCATGGCTGATGCAATGCGGCGGCTGCATACGCTTGATCCGGC
TACCTGCCCATTCGACCACCAAGCGAAACATCGCATCGAGCGAGCACGTACTCGGATGGAAGCCGGTCTT
GTCGATCAGGATGATCTGGACGAAGAGCATCAGGGGCTCGCGCCAGCCGAACTGTTCGCCAGGCTCAAGG
CGAGCATGCCCGACGGCGAGGATCTCGTCGTGACCCATGGCGATGCCTGCTTGCCGAATATCATGGTGGA
AAATGGCCGCTTTTCTGGATTCATCGACTGTGGCCGGCTGGGTGTGGCGGACCGCTATCAGGACATAGCG
TTGGCTACCCGTGATATTGCTGAAGAGCTTGGCGGCGAATGGGCTGACCGCTTCCTCGTGCTTTACGGTA
TCGCCGCTCCCGATTCGCAGCGCATCGCCTTCTATCGCCTTCTTGACGAGTTCTTCTGAGCGGGACTCTG
GGGTTCGAAATGACCGACCAAGCGACGCCCAACCTGCCATCACGAGATTTCGATTCCACCGCCGCCTTCT
ATGAAAGGTTGGGCTTCGGAATCGTTTTCCGGGACGCCGGCTGGATGATCCTCCAGCGCGGGGATCTCAT
GCTGGAGTTCTTCGCCCACCCTAGGGGGAGGCTAACTGAAACACGGAAGGAGACAATACCGGAAGGAACC
CGCGCTATGACGGCAATAAAAAGACAGAATAAAACGCACGGTGTTGGGTCGTTTGTTCATAAACGCGGGG
TTCGGTCCCAGGGCTGGCACTCTGTCGATACCCCACCGAGACCCCATTGGGGCCAATACGCCCGCGTTTC
TTCCTTTTCCCCACCCCACCCCCCAAGTTCGGGTGAAGGCCCAGGGCTCGCAGCCAACGTCGGGGCGGCA
GGCCCTGCCATAGCCTCAGGTTACTCATATATACTTTAGATTGATTTAAAACTTCATTTTTAATTTAAAA
GGATCTAGGTGAAGATCCTTTTTGATAATCTCATGACCAAAATCCCTTAACGTGAGTTTTCGTTCCACTG
AGCGTCAGACCCCGTAGAAAAGATCAAAGGATCTTCTTGAGATCCTTTTTTTCTGCGCGTAATCTGCTGC
TTGCAAACAAAAAAACCACCGCTACCAGCGGTGGTTTGTTTGCCGGATCAAGAGCTACCAACTCTTTTTC
CGAAGGTAACTGGCTTCAGCAGAGCGCAGATACCAAATACTGTTCTTCTAGTGTAGCCGTAGTTAGGCCA
CCACTTCAAGAACTCTGTAGCACCGCCTACATACCTCGCTCTGCTAATCCTGTTACCAGTGGCTGCTGCC
AGTGGCGATAAGTCGTGTCTTACCGGGTTGGACTCAAGACGATAGTTACCGGATAAGGCGCAGCGGTCGG
GCTGAACGGGGGGTTCGTGCACACAGCCCAGCTTGGAGCGAACGACCTACACCGAACTGAGATACCTACA
GCGTGAGCTATGAGAAAGCGCCACGCTTCCCGAAGGGAGAAAGGCGGACAGGTATCCGGTAAGCGGCAGG
GTCGGAACAGGAGAGCGCACGAGGGAGCTTCCAGGGGGAAACGCCTGGTATCTTTATAGTCCTGTCGGGT
TTCGCCACCTCTGACTTGAGCGTCGATTTTTGTGATGCTCGTCAGGGGGGCGGAGCCTATGGAAAAACGC
CAGCAACGCGGCCTTTTTACGGTTCCTGGCCTTTTGCTGGCCTTTTGCTCACATGTTCTTTCCTGCGTTA
TCCCCTGATTCTGTGGATAACCGTATTACCGCCATGCATTAGTTATTAATAGTAATCAATTACGGGGTCA
TTAGTTCATAGCCCATATATGGAGTTCCGCGTTACATAACTTACGGTAAATGGCCCGCCTGGCTGACCGC
CCAACGACCCGTTACATAACTTACGGTAAATGGCCCGCCTGGCTGACCGCCCAACGACCCCCGCCCATTG
ACGTCAATAATGACGTATGTTCCCATAGTAACGCCAATAGGGACTTTCCATTGACGTCAATGGGTGGAGT
ATTTACGGTAAACTGCCCACTTGGCAGTACATCAAGTGTATCATATGCCAAGTACGCCCCCTATTGACGT
CAATGACGGTAAATGGCCCGCCTGGCATTATGCCCAGTACATGACCTTATGGGACTTTCCTACTTGGCAG
TACATCTACGTATTAGTCATCGCTATTACCATGGTGATGCGGTTTTGGCAGTACATCAATGGGCGTGGAT
AGCGGTTTGACTCACGGGGATTTCCAAGTCTCCACCCCATTGACGTCAATGGGAGTTTGTTTTGGCACCA
AAATCAACGGGACTTTCCAAAATGTCGTAACAACTCCGCCCCATTGACGCAAATGGGCGGTAGGCGTGTA
CGGTGGGAGGTCTATATAAGCAGAGCTCTCTGGCTAACTAGAGAACCCACTGCTTACTGGCTTATCGAAA
TTAATACGACTCACTATAGGGAGACCCAAGCTCTAGCGCTACCGGTCGCCACCATGGTGAGCAAGGGCGA
GGAGCTGTTCACCGGGGTGGTGCCCATCCTGGTCGAGCTGGACGGCGACGTAAACGGCCACAAGTTCAGC
GTGTCCGGCGAGGGCGAGGGCGATGCCACCTACGGCAAGCTGACCCTGAAGTTCATCTGCACCACCGGCA
AGCTGCCCGTGCCCTGGCCCACCCTCGTGACCACCCTGACCTACGGCGTGCAGTGCTTCAGCCGCTACCC
CGACCACATGAAGCAGCACGACTTCTTCAAGTCCGCCATGCCCGAAGGCTACGTCCAGGAGCGCACCATC
TTCTTCAAGGACGACGGCAACTACAAGACCCGCGCCGAGGTGAAGTTCGAGGGCGACACCCTGGTGAACC
GCATCGAGCTGAAGGGCATCGACTTCAAGGAGGACGGCAACATCCTGGGGCACAAGCTGGAGTACAACTA
CAACAGCCACAACGTCTATATCATGGCCGACAAGCAGAAGAACGGCATCAAGGTGAACTTCAAGATCCGC
CACAACATCGAGGACGGCAGCGTGCAGCTCGCCGACCACTACCAGCAGAACACCCCCATCGGCGACGGCC
CCGTGCTGCTGCCCGACAACCACTACCTGAGCACCCAGTCCGCCCTGAGCAAAGACCCCAACGAGAAGCG
CGATCACATGGTCCTGCTGGAGTTCGTGACCGCCGCCGGGATCACTCTCGGCATGGACGAGCTGTACAAG
TCCGGACTCAGATCTCGAGCTATGGAGAGTGACTTTTATCTGCGTTACTACGTGGGGCACAAGGGCAAGT
TCGGCCACGAGTTCCTGGAGTTTGAGTTTCGACCGGACGGGAAGTTAAGATATGCCAACAACAGCAATTA
CAAGAATGATGTCATGATCAGAAAAGAGGCTTATGTACATAAAAGCGTGATGGAGGAACTGAAGAGAATA
ATTGACGACAGTGAAATTACCAAAGAGGATGATGCATTGTGGCCTCCTCCTGACCGAGTGGGCCGGCAGG
AGCTTGAAATCGTCATTGGAGATGAACACATTTCTTTTACAACATCAAAAATTGGTTCCCTTATTGATGT
CAATCAATCCAAGGATCCAGAAGGCTTACGAGTATTTTATTGTCTTGTCCAGGACCTGAAGTGTTTGGTC
TTCAGTCTTATTGGATTACACTTCAAGATTAAACCAATCTAGGAATTCTGCAGTCGACGGTACCGCGGGC
CCGGGATCCACCGGATCTAGATAACTGATCATAATCAGCCATACCACATTTGTAGAGGTTTTACTTGCTT
TAAAAAACCTCCCACACCTCCCCCTGAACCTGAAACATAAAATGAATGCAATTGTTGTTGTTAACTTGTT
TATTGCAGCTTATAATGGTTACAAATAAAGCAATAGCATCACAAATTTCACAAATAAAGCATTTTTTTCA
CTGCATTCTAGTTGTGGTTTGTCCAAACTCATCAATGTATCTTAACGCGTAAATTGTAAGCGTTAATATT
TTGTTAAAATTCGCGTTAAATTTTTGTTAAATCAGCTCATTTTTTAACCAATAGGCCGAAATCGGCAAAA
TCCCTTATAAATCAAAAGAATAGACCGAGATAGGGT
[37 nt withheld, positions 7414-7450]
AAAGAACGTGGACTCCAACGTCAAAGG
[49 nt withheld, positions 7478-7526]
T
[91 nt withheld, positions 7528-7618]
G
[124 nt withheld, positions 7620-7743]
CAGGTGGCACTTTTCGGGGAAATGTGCGCGGAACCCCTATTTGTTTATTTTTCTAAATACATTCAAATAT
GTATCCGCTCATGAGACAATAACCCTGATAAATGCTTCAATAATATTGAAAAAGGAAGAGTCCTGAGGCG
GAAAGAACCAGCTGTGGAATGTGTGTCAGTTAGGGTGTGGAAAGTCCCCAGGCTCCCCAGCAGGCAGAAG
TATGCAAAGCATGCATCTCAATTAGTCAGCAACCAGGTGTGGAAAGTCCCCAGGCTCCCCAGCAGGCAGA
AGTATGCAAAGCATGCATCTCAATTAGTCAGCAACCATAGTCCCGCCCCTAACTCCGCCCATCCCGCCCC
TAACTCCGCCCAGTTCCGCCCATTCTCCGCCCCATGGCTGACTAATTTTTTTTATTTATGCAGAGGCCGA
GGCCGCCTCGGCCTCTGAGCTATTCCAGAAGTAGTGAGGAGGCTTTTTTGGAGGCCTAGGCTTTTGCAAA
GATCGATCAAGAGACAGGATGAGGATCGTTTCGCATGATTGAACAAGATGGATTGCACGCAGGTTCTCCG
GCCGCTTGGGTGGAGAGGCTATTCGGCTATGACTGGGCACAACAGACAATCGGCTGCTCTGATGCCGCCG
TGTTCCGGCTGTCAGCGCAGGGGCGCCCGGTTCTTTTTGTCAAGACCGACCTGTCCGGTGCCCTGAATGA
ACTGCAAGACGAGGCAGCGCGGCTATCGTGGCTGGCCACGACGGGCGTTCCTTGCGCAGCTGTGCTCGAC
GTTGTCACTGAAGCGGGAAGGGACTGGCTGCTATTGGGCGAAGTGCCGGGGCAGGATCTCCTGTCATCTC
ACCTTGCTCCTGCCGAGAAAGTATCCATCATGGCTGATGCAATGCGGCGGCTGCATACGCTTGATCCGGC
TACCTGCCCATTCGACCACCAAGCGAAACATCGCATCGAGCGAGCACGTACTCGGATGGAAGCCGGTCTT
GTCGATCAGGATGATCTGGACGAAGAGCATCAGGGGCTCGCGCCAGCCGAACTGTTCGCCAGGCTCAAGG
CGAGCATGCCCGACGGCGAGGATCTCGTCGTGACCCATGGCGATGCCTGCTTGCCGAATATCATGGTGGA
AAATGGCCGCTTTTCTGGATTCATCGACTGTGGCCGGCTGGGTGTGGCGGACCGCTATCAGGACATAGCG
TTGGCTACCCGTGATATTGCTGAAGAGCTTGGCGGCGAATGGGCTGACCGCTTCCTCGTGCTTTACGGTA
TCGCCGCTCCCGATTCGCAGCGCATCGCCTTCTATCGCCTTCTTGACGAGTTCTTCTGAGCGGGACTCTG
GGGTTCGAAATGACCGACCAAGCGACGCCCAACCTGCCATCACGAGATTTCGATTCCACCGCCGCCTTCT
ATGAAAGGTTGGGCTTCGGAATCGTTTTCCGGGACGCCGGCTGGATGATCCTCCAGCGCGGGGATCTCAT
GCTGGAGTTCTTCGCCCACCCTAGGGGGAGGCTAACTGAAACACGGAAGGAGACAATACCGGAAGGAACC
CGCGCTATGACGGCAATAAAAAGACAGAATAAAACGCACGGTGTTGGGTCGTTTGTTCATAAACGCGGGG
TTCGGTCCCAGGGCTGGCACTCTGTCGATACCCCACCGAGACCCCATTGGGGCCAATACGCCCGCGTTTC
TTCCTTTTCCCCACCCCACCCCCCAAGTTCGGGTGAAGGCCCAGGGCTCGCAGCCAACGTCGGGGCGGCA
GGCCCTGCCATAGCCTCAGGTTACTCATATATACTTTAGATTGATTTAAAACTTCATTTTTAATTTAAAA
GGATCTAGGTGAAGATCCTTTTTGATAATCTCATGACCAAAATCCCTTAACGTGAGTTTTCGTTCCACTG
AGCGTCAGACCCCGTAGAAAAGATCAAAGGATCTTCTTGAGATCCTTTTTTTCTGCGCGTAATCTGCTGC
TTGCAAACAAAAAAACCACCGCTACCAGCGGTGGTTTGTTTGCCGGATCAAGAGCTACCAACTCTTTTTC
CGAAGGTAACTGGCTTCAGCAGAGCGCAGATACCAAATACTGTTCTTCTAGTGTAGCCGTAGTTAGGCCA
CCACTTCAAGAACTCTGTAGCACCGCCTACATACCTCGCTCTGCTAATCCTGTTACCAGTGGCTGCTGCC
AGTGGCGATAAGTCGTGTCTTACCGGGTTGGACTCAAGACGATAGTTACCGGATAAGGCGCAGCGGTCGG
GCTGAACGGGGGGTTCGTGCACACAGCCCAGCTTGGAGCGAACGACCTACACCGAACTGAGATACCTACA
GCGTGAGCTATGAGAAAGCGCCACGCTTCCCGAAGGGAGAAAGGCGGACAGGTATCCGGTAAGCGGCAGG
GTCGGAACAGGAGAGCGCACGAGGGAGCTTCCAGGGGGAAACGCCTGGTATCTTTATAGTCCTGTCGGGT
TTCGCCACCTCTGACTTGAGCGTCGATTTTTGTGATGCTCGTCAGGGGGGCGGAGCCTATGGAAAAACGC
CAGCAACGCGGCCTTTTTACGGTTCCTGGCCTTTTGCTGGCCTTTTGCTCACATGTTCTTTCCTGCGTTA
TCCCCTGATTCTGTGGATAACCGTATTACCGCCATGCATTAGTTATTAATAGTAATCAATTACGGGGTCA
TTAGTTCATAGCCCATATATGGAGTTCCG
