Features (pLannotate 1.2.2; 18 found; start..end, strand, type, name):
     61..364     +  enhancer       CMV enhancer: human cytomegalovirus immediate early enhancer
    365..568     +  promoter       CMV promoter: human cytomegalovirus (CMV) immediate early promoter
    564..597     +  LTR            5' LTR (truncated) (fragment): truncated 5' long terminal repeat (LTR) from HIV-1
    613..631     +  promoter       T7 promoter: promoter for bacteriophage T7 RNA polymerase
    665..1381    +  CDS            EGFP: EGFP is a basic (constitutively fluorescent) green fluorescent protein published in 1996, derived from Aequorea victoria. It is reported to be a rapidly-maturing weak dimer with moderate acid sensitivity.
   1382..1402    +  misc_feature   MCS (fragment): multiple cloning site
   1403..1840    +  CDS            MAGOH: MGN_HUMAN - Also known as MAGOHA. Experimental evidence at protein level: Swiss-Prot protein existence level 1. Required for pre-mRNA splicing as component of the spliceosome (PubMed:11991638). Plays a redundant role with MAGOHB as core component of the exon junction complex (EJC) and in the nonsense- mediated decay (NMD) pathway (PubMed:23917022). The EJC is a dynamic structure consisting of core proteins and several peripheral nuclear and cytoplasmic associated factors that join the complex only transiently either during EJC assembly or during subsequent mRNA metabolism. The EJC marks the po
   1844..1880    +  misc_feature   MCS (fragment): multiple cloning site
   1897..1981    +  CDS            large T antigen (fragment): large T antigen from SV40 (simian virus 40)
   2004..2125    +  polyA_signal   SV40 poly(A) signal: SV40 polyadenylation signal
   2159..2587    -  rep_origin     f1 ori (sequence partly withheld): f1 bacteriophage origin of replication; arrow indicates direction of (+) strand synthesis
   2614..2718    +  promoter       AmpR promoter: bla
   2720..3077    +  promoter       SV40 promoter: SV40 enhancer and early promoter
   3112..3906    +  CDS            NeoR/KanR: aminoglycoside phosphotransferase from Tn5; aph(3')-II (or nptII); confers resistance to neomycin, kanamycin, and G418 (Geneticin®)
   3927..4079    +  CDS            ble (fragment): BLE_KLEPN - Experimental evidence at protein level: Swiss-Prot protein existence level 1. Binding protein with a strong affinity to the bleomycin family of antibiotics. Binds to CL990; an antimitotic-antibiotic compound. From Klebsiella pneumoniae.
   4138..4185    +  polyA_signal   HSV TK poly(A) signal: herpes simplex virus thymidine kinase polyadenylation signal (Cole and Stacy, 1985)
   4276..4292    -  polyA_signal   bGH poly(A) signal (fragment): bovine growth hormone polyadenylation signal
   4514..5102    +  rep_origin     ori: high-copy-number ColE1/pMB1/pBR322/pUC origin of replication
>Addgene plasmid #146582 | pT7-EGFP-C1-HsMago_I | analyzer sequence | sequence record 289028
TAGTTATTAATAGTAATCAATTACGGGGTCATTAGTTCATAGCCCATATATGGAGTTCCGCGTTACATAA
CTTACGGTAAATGGCCCGCCTGGCTGACCGCCCAACGACCCCCGCCCATTGACGTCAATAATGACGTATG
TTCCCATAGTAACGCCAATAGGGACTTTCCATTGACGTCAATGGGTGGAGTATTTACGGTAAACTGCCCA
CTTGGCAGTACATCAAGTGTATCATATGCCAAGTACGCCCCCTATTGACGTCAATGACGGTAAATGGCCC
GCCTGGCATTATGCCCAGTACATGACCTTATGGGACTTTCCTACTTGGCAGTACATCTACGTATTAGTCA
TCGCTATTACCATGGTGATGCGGTTTTGGCAGTACATCAATGGGCGTGGATAGCGGTTTGACTCACGGGG
ATTTCCAAGTCTCCACCCCATTGACGTCAATGGGAGTTTGTTTTGGCACCAAAATCAACGGGACTTTCCA
AAATGTCGTAACAACTCCGCCCCATTGACGCAAATGGGCGGTAGGCGTGTACGGTGGGAGGTCTATATAA
GCAGAGCTCTCTGGCTAACTAGAGAACCCACTGCTTACTGGCTTATCGAAATTAATACGACTCACTATAG
GGAGACCCAAGCTCTAGCGCTACCGGTCGCCACCATGGTGAGCAAGGGCGAGGAGCTGTTCACCGGGGTG
GTGCCCATCCTGGTCGAGCTGGACGGCGACGTAAACGGCCACAAGTTCAGCGTGTCCGGCGAGGGCGAGG
GCGATGCCACCTACGGCAAGCTGACCCTGAAGTTCATCTGCACCACCGGCAAGCTGCCCGTGCCCTGGCC
CACCCTCGTGACCACCCTGACCTACGGCGTGCAGTGCTTCAGCCGCTACCCCGACCACATGAAGCAGCAC
GACTTCTTCAAGTCCGCCATGCCCGAAGGCTACGTCCAGGAGCGCACCATCTTCTTCAAGGACGACGGCA
ACTACAAGACCCGCGCCGAGGTGAAGTTCGAGGGCGACACCCTGGTGAACCGCATCGAGCTGAAGGGCAT
CGACTTCAAGGAGGACGGCAACATCCTGGGGCACAAGCTGGAGTACAACTACAACAGCCACAACGTCTAT
ATCATGGCCGACAAGCAGAAGAACGGCATCAAGGTGAACTTCAAGATCCGCCACAACATCGAGGACGGCA
GCGTGCAGCTCGCCGACCACTACCAGCAGAACACCCCCATCGGCGACGGCCCCGTGCTGCTGCCCGACAA
CCACTACCTGAGCACCCAGTCCGCCCTGAGCAAAGACCCCAACGAGAAGCGCGATCACATGGTCCTGCTG
GAGTTCGTGACCGCCGCCGGGATCACTCTCGGCATGGACGAGCTGTACAAGTCCGGACTCAGATCTCGAG
CTATGGAGAGTGACTTTTATCTGCGTTACTACGTGGGGCACAAGGGCAAGTTCGGCCACGAGTTCCTGGA
GTTTGAGTTTCGACCGGACGGGAAGTTAAGATATGCCAACAACAGCAATTACAAGAATGATGTCATGATC
AGAAAAGAGGCTTATGTACATAAAAGCGTGATGGAGGAACTGAAGAGAATAATTGACGACAGTGAAATTA
CCAAAGAGGATGATGCATTGTGGCCTCCTCCTGACCGAGTGGGCCGGCAGGAGCTTGAAATCGTCATTGG
AGATGAACACATTTCTTTTACAACATCAAAAATTGGTTCCCTTATTGATGTCAATCAATCCAAGGATCCA
GAAGGCTTACGAGTATTTTATTGTCTTGTCCAGGACCTGAAGTGTTTGGTCTTCAGTCTTATTGGATTAC
ACTTCAAGATTAAACCAATCTAGGAATTCTGCAGTCGACGGTACCGCGGGCCCGGGATCCACCGGATCTA
GATAACTGATCATAATCAGCCATACCACATTTGTAGAGGTTTTACTTGCTTTAAAAAACCTCCCACACCT
CCCCCTGAACCTGAAACATAAAATGAATGCAATTGTTGTTGTTAACTTGTTTATTGCAGCTTATAATGGT
TACAAATAAAGCAATAGCATCACAAATTTCACAAATAAAGCATTTTTTTCACTGCATTCTAGTTGTGGTT
TGTCCAAACTCATCAATGTATCTTAACGCGTAAATTGTAAGCGTTAATATTTTGTTAAAATTCGCGTTAA
ATTTTTGTTAAATCAGCTCATTTTTTAACCAATAGGCCGAAATCGGCAAAATCCCTTATAAATCAAAAGA
ATAGACCGAGATAGGGT
[37 nt withheld, positions 2258-2294]
AAAGAACGTGGACTCCAACGTCAAAGG
[49 nt withheld, positions 2322-2370]
T
[91 nt withheld, positions 2372-2462]
G
[124 nt withheld, positions 2464-2587]
CAGGTGGCACTTTTCGGGGAAATGTGCGCGGAACCCCTATTTGTTTATTTTTCTAAATACATTCAAATAT
GTATCCGCTCATGAGACAATAACCCTGATAAATGCTTCAATAATATTGAAAAAGGAAGAGTCCTGAGGCG
GAAAGAACCAGCTGTGGAATGTGTGTCAGTTAGGGTGTGGAAAGTCCCCAGGCTCCCCAGCAGGCAGAAG
TATGCAAAGCATGCATCTCAATTAGTCAGCAACCAGGTGTGGAAAGTCCCCAGGCTCCCCAGCAGGCAGA
AGTATGCAAAGCATGCATCTCAATTAGTCAGCAACCATAGTCCCGCCCCTAACTCCGCCCATCCCGCCCC
TAACTCCGCCCAGTTCCGCCCATTCTCCGCCCCATGGCTGACTAATTTTTTTTATTTATGCAGAGGCCGA
GGCCGCCTCGGCCTCTGAGCTATTCCAGAAGTAGTGAGGAGGCTTTTTTGGAGGCCTAGGCTTTTGCAAA
GATCGATCAAGAGACAGGATGAGGATCGTTTCGCATGATTGAACAAGATGGATTGCACGCAGGTTCTCCG
GCCGCTTGGGTGGAGAGGCTATTCGGCTATGACTGGGCACAACAGACAATCGGCTGCTCTGATGCCGCCG
TGTTCCGGCTGTCAGCGCAGGGGCGCCCGGTTCTTTTTGTCAAGACCGACCTGTCCGGTGCCCTGAATGA
ACTGCAAGACGAGGCAGCGCGGCTATCGTGGCTGGCCACGACGGGCGTTCCTTGCGCAGCTGTGCTCGAC
GTTGTCACTGAAGCGGGAAGGGACTGGCTGCTATTGGGCGAAGTGCCGGGGCAGGATCTCCTGTCATCTC
ACCTTGCTCCTGCCGAGAAAGTATCCATCATGGCTGATGCAATGCGGCGGCTGCATACGCTTGATCCGGC
TACCTGCCCATTCGACCACCAAGCGAAACATCGCATCGAGCGAGCACGTACTCGGATGGAAGCCGGTCTT
GTCGATCAGGATGATCTGGACGAAGAGCATCAGGGGCTCGCGCCAGCCGAACTGTTCGCCAGGCTCAAGG
CGAGCATGCCCGACGGCGAGGATCTCGTCGTGACCCATGGCGATGCCTGCTTGCCGAATATCATGGTGGA
AAATGGCCGCTTTTCTGGATTCATCGACTGTGGCCGGCTGGGTGTGGCGGACCGCTATCAGGACATAGCG
TTGGCTACCCGTGATATTGCTGAAGAGCTTGGCGGCGAATGGGCTGACCGCTTCCTCGTGCTTTACGGTA
TCGCCGCTCCCGATTCGCAGCGCATCGCCTTCTATCGCCTTCTTGACGAGTTCTTCTGAGCGGGACTCTG
GGGTTCGAAATGACCGACCAAGCGACGCCCAACCTGCCATCACGAGATTTCGATTCCACCGCCGCCTTCT
ATGAAAGGTTGGGCTTCGGAATCGTTTTCCGGGACGCCGGCTGGATGATCCTCCAGCGCGGGGATCTCAT
GCTGGAGTTCTTCGCCCACCCTAGGGGGAGGCTAACTGAAACACGGAAGGAGACAATACCGGAAGGAACC
CGCGCTATGACGGCAATAAAAAGACAGAATAAAACGCACGGTGTTGGGTCGTTTGTTCATAAACGCGGGG
TTCGGTCCCAGGGCTGGCACTCTGTCGATACCCCACCGAGACCCCATTGGGGCCAATACGCCCGCGTTTC
TTCCTTTTCCCCACCCCACCCCCCAAGTTCGGGTGAAGGCCCAGGGCTCGCAGCCAACGTCGGGGCGGCA
GGCCCTGCCATAGCCTCAGGTTACTCATATATACTTTAGATTGATTTAAAACTTCATTTTTAATTTAAAA
GGATCTAGGTGAAGATCCTTTTTGATAATCTCATGACCAAAATCCCTTAACGTGAGTTTTCGTTCCACTG
AGCGTCAGACCCCGTAGAAAAGATCAAAGGATCTTCTTGAGATCCTTTTTTTCTGCGCGTAATCTGCTGC
TTGCAAACAAAAAAACCACCGCTACCAGCGGTGGTTTGTTTGCCGGATCAAGAGCTACCAACTCTTTTTC
CGAAGGTAACTGGCTTCAGCAGAGCGCAGATACCAAATACTGTCCTTCTAGTGTAGCCGTAGTTAGGCCA
CCACTTCAAGAACTCTGTAGCACCGCCTACATACCTCGCTCTGCTAATCCTGTTACCAGTGGCTGCTGCC
AGTGGCGATAAGTCGTGTCTTACCGGGTTGGACTCAAGACGATAGTTACCGGATAAGGCGCAGCGGTCGG
GCTGAACGGGGGGTTCGTGCACACAGCCCAGCTTGGAGCGAACGACCTACACCGAACTGAGATACCTACA
GCGTGAGCTATGAGAAAGCGCCACGCTTCCCGAAGGGAGAAAGGCGGACAGGTATCCGGTAAGCGGCAGG
GTCGGAACAGGAGAGCGCACGAGGGAGCTTCCAGGGGGAAACGCCTGGTATCTTTATAGTCCTGTCGGGT
TTCGCCACCTCTGACTTGAGCGTCGATTTTTGTGATGCTCGTCAGGGGGGCGGAGCCTATGGAAAAACGC
CAGCAACGCGGCCTTTTTACGGTTCCTGGCCTTTTGCTGGCCTTTTGCTCACATGTTCTTTCCTGCGTTA
TCCCCTGATTCTGTGGATAACCGTATTACCGCCATGCAT
